>Addgene plasmid | pDONR221-SLC2A6_STOP | analyzer sequence | sequence record 312422
CTTTCCTGCGTTATCCCCTGATTCTGTGGATAACCGTATTACCGCCTTTGAGTGAGCTGATACCGCTCGC
CGCAGCCGAACGACCGAGCGCAGCGAGTCAGTGAGCGAGGAAGCGGAAGAGCGCCCAATACGCAAACCGC
CTCTCCCCGCGCGTTGGCCGATTCATTAATGCAGCTGGCACGACAGGTTTCCCGACTGGAAAGCGGGCAG
TGAGCGCAACGCAATTAATACGCGTACCGCTAGCCAGGAAGAGTTTGTAGAAACGCAAAAAGGCCATCCG
TCAGGATGGCCTTCTGCTTAGTTTGATGCCTGGCAGTTTATGGCGGGCGTCCTGCCCGCCACCCTCCGGG
CCGTTGCTTCACAACGTTCAAATCCGCTCCCGGCGGATTTGTCCTACTCAGGAGAGCGTTCACCGACAAA
CAACAGATAAAACGAAAGGCCCAGTCTTCCGACTGAGCCTTTCGTTTTATTTGATGCCTGGCAGTTCCCT
ACTCTCGCGTTAACGCTAGCATGGATGTTTTCCCAGTCACGACGTTGTAAAACGACGGCCAGTCTTAAGC
TCGGGCCCCAAATAATGATTTTATTTTGACTGATAGTGACCTGTTCGTTGCAACACATTGATGAGCAATG
CTTTTTTATAATGCCAACTTTGTACAAAAAAGCAGGCTCCACCATGCAGGAGCCACTGCTGGGAGCAGAG
GGACCAGACTACGATACCTTCCCCGAGAAGCCACCTCCAAGCCCTGGCGACAGGGCAAGAGTGGGCACCC
TGCAGAACAAGCGGGTGTTCCTGGCCACATTTGCCGCCGTGCTGGGCAATTTCTCTTTTGGCTACGCCCT
GGTGTATACCAGCCCCGTGATCCCTGCCCTGGAGAGATCCCTGGACCCTGATCTGCACCTGACCAAGAGC
CAGGCCTCCTGGTTCGGCAGCGTGTTCACCCTGGGAGCAGCAGCAGGAGGACTGAGCGCCATGATCCTGA
ACGATCTGCTGGGCAGAAAGCTGTCCATCATGTTCTCTGCCGTGCCAAGCGCCGCAGGATATGCACTGAT
GGCAGGAGCCCACGGCCTGTGGATGCTGCTGCTGGGAAGGACCCTGACAGGATTTGCAGGAGGACTGACC
GCAGCATGCATCCCCGTGTACGTGAGCGAGATCGCACCACCTGGCGTGCGCGGCGCCCTGGGCGCCACAC
CACAGCTGATGGCCGTGTTTGGCTCTCTGAGCCTGTATGCCCTGGGCCTGCTGCTGCCCTGGAGGTGGCT
GGCAGTGGCAGGAGAGGCACCTGTGCTGATCATGATCCTGCTGCTGAGCTTCATGCCAAACTCCCCCAGA
TTTCTGCTGTCTAGGGGAAGGGACGAGGAGGCCCTGAGGGCCCTGGCCTGGCTGCGCGGCACCGACGTGG
ATGTGCACTGGGAGTTCGAGCAGATCCAGGATAATGTGCGGAGACAGAGCTCCAGGGTGTCCTGGGCAGA
GGCAAGGGCACCACACGTGTGCAGACCTATCACAGTGGCCCTGCTGATGCGCCTGCTGCAGCAGCTGACC
GGCATCACACCTATCCTGGTGTACCTGCAGTCCATCTTTGACTCTACCGCCGTGCTGCTGCCACCAAAGG
ACGATGCAGCAATCGTGGGAGCCGTGCGGCTGCTGTCCGTGCTGATCGCCGCCCTGACAATGGATCTGGC
CGGCAGAAAGGTGCTGCTGTTCGTGTCTGCCGCCATCATGTTTGCCGCCAACCTGACCCTGGGCCTGTAT
ATCCACTTCGGCCCTAGGCCACTGTCTCCAAATAGCACAGCAGGACTGGAGTCCGAGTCTTGGGGCGACC
TGGCACAGCCTCTGGCAGCACCAGCAGGATACCTGACCCTGGTGCCACTGCTGGCCACAATGCTGTTTAT
CATGGGCTATGCAGTGGGATGGGGACCAATCACCTGGCTGCTGATGAGCGAGGTGCTGCCACTGAGGGCA
AGAGGAGTGGCAAGCGGCCTGTGCGTGCTGGCATCCTGGCTGACCGCCTTCGTGCTGACAAAGTCTTTTC
TGCCTGTGGTGAGCACATTCGGCCTGCAGGTGCCATTCTTTTTCTTTGCCGCCATCTGTCTGGTGAGCCT
GGTGTTTACCGGATGCTGCGTGCCAGAGACAAAGGGCCGCTCCCTGGAGCAGATCGAGTCTTTCTTTAGG
ACCGGCAGGCGCTCCTTCCTGCGCTAAGACCCAGCTTTCTTGTACAAAGTTGGCATTATAAGAAAGCATT
GCTTATCAATTTGTTGCAACGAACAGGTCACTATCAGTCAAAATAAAATCATTATTTGCCATCCAGCTGA
TATCCCCTATAGTGAGTCGTATTACATGGTCATAGCTGTTTCCTGGCAGCTCTGGCCCGTGTCTCAAAAT
CTCTGATGTTACATTGCACAAGATAAAATAATATCATCATGAACAATAAAACTGTCTGCTTACATAAACA
GTAATACAAGGGGTGTTATGAGCCATATTCAACGGGAAACGTCGAGGCCGCGATTAAATTCCAACATGGA
TGCTGATTTATATGGGTATAAATGGGCTCGCGATAATGTCGGGCAATCAGGTGCGACAATCTATCGCTTG
TATGGGAAGCCCGATGCGCCAGAGTTGTTTCTGAAACATGGCAAAGGTAGCGTTGCCAATGATGTTACAG
ATGAGATGGTCAGACTAAACTGGCTGACGGAATTTATGCCTCTTCCGACCATCAAGCATTTTATCCGTAC
TCCTGATGATGCATGGTTACTCACCACTGCGATCCCCGGAAAAACAGCATTCCAGGTATTAGAAGAATAT
CCTGATTCAGGTGAAAATATTGTTGATGCGCTGGCAGTGTTCCTGCGCCGGTTGCATTCGATTCCTGTTT
GTAATTGTCCTTTTAACAGCGATCGCGTATTTCGTCTCGCTCAGGCGCAATCACGAATGAATAACGGTTT
GGTTGATGCGAGTGATTTTGATGACGAGCGTAATGGCTGGCCTGTTGAACAAGTCTGGAAAGAAATGCAT
AAACTTTTGCCATTCTCACCGGATTCAGTCGTCACTCATGGTGATTTCTCACTTGATAACCTTATTTTTG
ACGAGGGGAAATTAATAGGTTGTATTGATGTTGGACGAGTCGGAATCGCAGACCGATACCAGGATCTTGC
CATCCTATGGAACTGCCTCGGTGAGTTTTCTCCTTCATTACAGAAACGGCTTTTTCAAAAATATGGTATT
GATAATCCTGATATGAATAAATTGCAGTTTCATTTGATGCTCGATGAGTTTTTCTAATCAGAATTGGTTA
ATTGGTTGTAACACTGGCAGAGCATTACGCTGACTTGACGGGACGGCGCAAGCTCATGACCAAAATCCCT
TAACGTGAGTTACGCGTCGTTCCACTGAGCGTCAGACCCCGTAGAAAAGATCAAAGGATCTTCTTGAGAT
CCTTTTTTTCTGCGCGTAATCTGCTGCTTGCAAACAAAAAAACCACCGCTACCAGCGGTGGTTTGTTTGC
CGGATCAAGAGCTACCAACTCTTTTTCCGAAGGTAACTGGCTTCAGCAGAGCGCAGATACCAAATACTGT
TCTTCTAGTGTAGCCGTAGTTAGGCCACCACTTCAAGAACTCTGTAGCACCGCCTACATACCTCGCTCTG
CTAATCCTGTTACCAGTGGCTGCTGCCAGTGGCGATAAGTCGTGTCTTACCGGGTTGGACTCAAGACGAT
AGTTACCGGATAAGGCGCAGCGGTCGGGCTGAACGGGGGGTTCGTGCACACAGCCCAGCTTGGAGCGAAC
GACCTACACCGAACTGAGATACCTACAGCGTGAGCTATGAGAAAGCGCCACGCTTCCCGAAGGGAGAAAG
GCGGACAGGTATCCGGTAAGCGGCAGGGTCGGAACAGGAGAGCGCACGAGGGAGCTTCCAGGGGGAAACG
CCTGGTATCTTTATAGTCCTGTCGGGTTTCGCCACCTCTGACTTGAGCGTCGATTTTTGTGATGCTCGTC
AGGGGGGCGGAGCCTATGGAAAAACGCCAGCAACGCGGCCTTTTTACGGTTCCTGGCCTTTTGCTGGCCT
TTTGCTCACATGTT
Features (pLannotate 1.2.2; 10 found; start..end, strand, type, name):
    121..213     +  CDS            lacI (fragment): lac repressor; lacI; The lac repressor binds to the lac operator to inhibit transcription in E. coli. This inhibition can be relieved by adding lactose or isopropyl-β-D-thiogalactopyranoside (IPTG).
    268..295     -  terminator     rrnB T2 terminator: transcription terminator T2 from the E. coli rrnB gene
    427..470     +  terminator     rrnB T1 terminator: Escherichia coli rrnB; transcription terminator T1 from the E. coli rrnB gene
    517..553     -  CDS            lacZα (fragment): LacZα fragment of β-galactosidase; lacZ fragment
    569..668     +  protein_bind   attL1: mutant version of attL; recombination site for the Gateway® LR reaction LR Clonase™
    674..2194    +  CDS            SLC2A6: GTR6_HUMAN - Also known as GLUT6 From Homo sapiens (Human).
   2199..2298    -  protein_bind   attL2: mutant version of attL; recombination site for the Gateway® LR reaction LR Clonase™
   2316..2334    -  promoter       T7 promoter: promoter for bacteriophage T7 RNA polymerase
   2468..3277    +  CDS            KanR: aminoglycoside phosphotransferase; aph(3')-Ia; confers resistance to kanamycin in bacteria or G418 (Geneticin®) in eukaryotes
   3424..4012    +  rep_origin     ori: high-copy-number ColE1/pMB1/pBR322/pUC origin of replication
